>Addgene plasmid #76838 | PRKAR1B gRNA (BRDN0001146606) | addgene full sequence | sequence record 186604 | Addgene Assembled Sequence
CCCGGGTGCAAAGATGGATAAAGTTTTAAACAGAGAGGAATCTTTGCAGCTAATGGACCTTCTAGGTCTT
GAAAGGAGTGGGAATTGGCTCCGGTGCCCGTCAGTGGGCAGAGCGCACATCGCCCACAGTCCCCGAGAAG
TTGGGGGGAGGGGTCGGCAATTGATCCGGTGCCTAGAGAAGGTGGCGCGGGGTAAACTGGGAAAGTGATG
TCGTGTACTGGCTCCGCCTTTTTCCCGAGGGTGGGGGAGAACCGTATATAAGTGCAGTAGTCGCCGTGAA
CGTTCTTTTTCGCAACGGGTTTGCCGCCAGAACACAGGTAAGTGCCGTGTGTGGTTCCCGCGGGCCTGGC
CTCTTTACGGGTTATGGCCCTTGCGTGCCTTGAATTACTTCCACCTGGCTGCAGTACGTGATTCTTGATC
CCGAGCTTCGGGTTGGAAGTGGGTGGGAGAGTTCGAGGCCTTGCGCTTAAGGAGCCCCTTCGCCTCGTGC
TTGAGTTGAGGCCTGGCCTGGGCGCTGGGGCCGCCGCGTGCGAATCTGGTGGCACCTTCGCGCCTGTCTC
GCTGCTTTCGATAAGTCTCTAGCCATTTAAAATTTTTGATGACCTGCTGCGACGCTTTTTTTCTGGCAAG
ATAGTCTTGTAAATGCGGGCCAAGATCTGCACACTGGTATTTCGGTTTTTGGGGCCGCGGGCGGCGACGG
GGCCCGTGCGTCCCAGCGCACATGTTCGGCGAGGCGGGGCCTGCGAGCGCGGCCACCGAGAATCGGACGG
GGGTAGTCTCAAGCTGGCCGGCCTGCTCTGGTGCCTGGCCTCGCGCCGCCGTGTATCGCCCCGCCCTGGG
CGGCAAGGCTGGCCCGGTCGGCACCAGTTGCGTGAGCGGAAAGATGGCCGCTTCCCGGCCCTGCTGCAGG
GAGCTCAAAATGGAGGACGCGGCGCTCGGGAGAGCGGGCGGGTGAGTCACCCACACAAAGGAAAAGGGCC
TTTCCGTCCTCAGCCGTCGCTTCATGTGACTCCACGGAGTACCGGGCGCCGTCCAGGCACCTCGATTAGT
TCTCGAGCTTTTGGAGTACGTCGTCTTTAGGTTGGGGGGAGGGGTTTTATGCGATGGAGTTTCCCCACAC
TGAGTGGGTGGAGACTGAAGTTAGGCCAGCTTGGCACTTGATGTAATTCTCCTTGGAATTTGCCCTTTTT
GAGTTTGGATCTTGGTTCATTCTCAAGCCTCAGACAGTGGTTCAAAGTTTTTTTCTTCCATTTCAGGTGT
CGTGACGTACGGCCACCATGACCGAGTACAAGCCCACGGTGCGCCTCGCCACCCGCGACGACGTCCCCAG
GGCCGTACGCACCCTCGCCGCCGCGTTCGCCGACTACCCCGCCACGCGCCACACCGTCGATCCGGACCGC
CACATCGAGCGGGTCACCGAGCTGCAAGAACTCTTCCTCACGCGCGTCGGGCTCGACATCGGCAAGGTGT
GGGTCGCGGACGACGGCGCCGCCGTGGCGGTCTGGACCACGCCGGAGAGCGTCGAAGCGGGGGCGGTGTT
CGCCGAGATCGGCCCGCGCATGGCCGAGTTGAGCGGTTCCCGGCTGGCCGCGCAGCAACAGATGGAAGGC
CTCCTGGCGCCGCACCGGCCCAAGGAGCCCGCGTGGTTCCTGGCCACCGTCGGAGTCTCGCCCGACCACC
AGGGCAAGGGTCTGGGCAGCGCCGTCGTGCTCCCCGGAGTGGAGGCGGCCGAGCGCGCCGGGGTGCCCGC
CTTCCTGGAGACCTCCGCGCCCCGCAACCTCCCCTTCTACGAGCGGCTCGGCTTCACCGTCACCGCCGAC
GTCGAGGTGCCCGAAGGACCGCGCACCTGGTGCATGACCCGCAAGCCCGGTGCCTGAACGCGTTAAGTCG
ACAATCAACCTCTGGATTACAAAATTTGTGAAAGATTGACTGGTATTCTTAACTATGTTGCTCCTTTTAC
GCTATGTGGATACGCTGCTTTAATGCCTTTGTATCATGCTATTGCTTCCCGTATGGCTTTCATTTTCTCC
TCCTTGTATAAATCCTGGTTGCTGTCTCTTTATGAGGAGTTGTGGCCCGTTGTCAGGCAACGTGGCGTGG
TGTGCACTGTGTTTGCTGACGCAACCCCCACTGGTTGGGGCATTGCCACCACCTGTCAGCTCCTTTCCGG
GACTTTCGCTTTCCCCCTCCCTATTGCCACGGCGGAACTCATCGCCGCCTGCCTTGCCCGCTGCTGGACA
GGGGCTCGGCTGTTGGGCACTGACAATTCCGTGGTGTTGTCGGGGAAATCATCGTCCTTTCCTTGGCTGC
TCGCCTGTGTTGCCACCTGGATTCTGCGCGGGACGTCCTTCTGCTACGTCCCTTCGGCCCTCAATCCAGC
GGACCTTCCTTCCCGCGGCCTGCTGCCGGCTCTGCGGCCTCTTCCGCGTCTTCGCCTTCGCCCTCAGACG
AGTCGGATCTCCCTTTGGGCCGCCTCCCCGCGTCGACTTTAAGACCAATGACTTACAAGGCAGCTGTAGA
TCTTAGCCACTTTTTAAAAGAAAAGGGGGGACTGGAAGGGCTAATTCACTCCCAACGAAGACAAGATCTG
CTTTTTGCTTGTACTGGGTCTCTCTGGTTAGACCAGATCTGAGCCTGGGAGCTCTCTGGCTAACTAGGGA
ACCCACTGCTTAAGCCTCAATAAAGCTTGCCTTGAGTGCTTCAAGTAGTGTGTGCCCGTCTGTTGTGTGA
CTCTGGTAACTAGAGATCCCTCAGACCCTTTTAGTCAGTGTGGAAAATCTCTAGCAGTACGTATAGTAGT
TCATGTCATCTTATTATTCAGTATTTATAACTTGCAAAGAAATGAATATCAGAGAGTGAGAGGAACTTGT
TTATTGCAGCTTATAATGGTTACAAATAAAGCAATAGCATCACAAATTTCACAAATAAAGCATTTTTTTC
ACTGCATTCTAGTTGTGGTTTGTCCAAACTCATCAATGTATCTTATCATGTCTGGCTCTAGCTATCCCGC
CCCTAACTCCGCCCATCCCGCCCCTAACTCCGCCCAGTTCCGCCCATTCTCCGCCCCATGGCTGACTAAT
TTTTTTTATTTATGCAGAGGCCGAGGCCGCCTCGGCCTCTGAGCTATTCCAGAAGTAGTGAGGAGGCTTT
TTTGGAGGCCTAGGGACGTACCCAATTCGCCCTATAGTGAGTCGTATTACGCGCGCTCACTGGCCGTCGT
TTTACAACGTCGTGACTGGGAAAACCCTGGCGTTACCCAACTTAATCGCCTTGCAGCACATCCCCCTTTC
GCCAGCTGGCGTAATAGCGAAGAGGCCCGCACCGATCGCCCTTCCCAACAGTTGCGCAGCCTGAATGGCG
AATGGG
[124 nt withheld, positions 3367-3490]
C
[91 nt withheld, positions 3492-3582]
A
[49 nt withheld, positions 3584-3632]
CCTTTGACGTTGGAGTCCACGTTCTTT
[37 nt withheld, positions 3660-3696]
ACCCTATCTCGGTCTATTCTTTTGATTTATAAGGGATTTTGCCGATTTCGGCCTATTGGTTAAAAAATGA
GCTGATTTAACAAAAATTTAACGCGAATTTTAACAAAATATTAACGCTTACAATTTAGGTGGCACTTTTC
GGGGAAATGTGCGCGGAACCCCTATTTGTTTATTTTTCTAAATACATTCAAATATGTATCCGCTCATGAG
ACAATAACCCTGATAAATGCTTCAATAATATTGAAAAAGGAAGAGTATGAGTATTCAACATTTCCGTGTC
GCCCTTATTCCCTTTTTTGCGGCATTTTGCCTTCCTGTTTTTGCTCACCCAGAAACGCTGGTGAAAGTAA
AAGATGCTGAAGATCAGTTGGGTGCACGAGTGGGTTACATCGAACTGGATCTCAACAGCGGTAAGATCCT
TGAGAGTTTTCGCCCCGAAGAACGTTTTCCAATGATGAGCACTTTTAAAGTTCTGCTATGTGGCGCGGTA
TTATCCCGTATTGACGCCGGGCAAGAGCAACTCGGTCGCCGCATACACTATTCTCAGAATGACTTGGTTG
AGTACTCACCAGTCACAGAAAAGCATCTTACGGATGGCATGACAGTAAGAGAATTATGCAGTGCTGCCAT
AACCATGAGTGATAACACTGCGGCCAACTTACTTCTGACAACGATCGGAGGACCGAAGGAGCTAACCGCT
TTTTTGCACAACATGGGGGATCATGTAACTCGCCTTGATCGTTGGGAACCGGAGCTGAATGAAGCCATAC
CAAACGACGAGCGTGACACCACGATGCCTGTAGCAATGGCAACAACGTTGCGCAAACTATTAACTGGCGA
ACTACTTACTCTAGCTTCCCGGCAACAATTAATAGACTGGATGGAGGCGGATAAAGTTGCAGGACCACTT
CTGCGCTCGGCCCTTCCGGCTGGCTGGTTTATTGCTGATAAATCTGGAGCCGGTGAGCGTGGGTCTCGCG
GTATCATTGCAGCACTGGGGCCAGATGGTAAGCCCTCCCGTATCGTAGTTATCTACACGACGGGGAGTCA
GGCAACTATGGATGAACGAAATAGACAGATCGCTGAGATAGGTGCCTCACTGATTAAGCATTGGTAACTG
TCAGACCAAGTTTACTCATATATACTTTAGATTGATTTAAAACTTCATTTTTAATTTAAAAGGATCTAGG
TGAAGATCCTTTTTGATAATCTCATGACCAAAATCCCTTAACGTGAGTTTTCGTTCCACTGAGCGTCAGA
CCCCGTAGAAAAGATCAAAGGATCTTCTTGAGATCCTTTTTTTCTGCGCGTAATCTGCTGCTTGCAAACA
AAAAAACCACCGCTACCAGCGGTGGTTTGTTTGCCGGATCAAGAGCTACCAACTCTTTTTCCGAAGGTAA
CTGGCTTCAGCAGAGCGCAGATACCAAATACTGTTCTTCTAGTGTAGCCGTAGTTAGGCCACCACTTCAA
GAACTCTGTAGCACCGCCTACATACCTCGCTCTGCTAATCCTGTTACCAGTGGCTGCTGCCAGTGGCGAT
AAGTCGTGTCTTACCGGGTTGGACTCAAGACGATAGTTACCGGATAAGGCGCAGCGGTCGGGCTGAACGG
GGGGTTCGTGCACACAGCCCAGCTTGGAGCGAACGACCTACACCGAACTGAGATACCTACAGCGTGAGCT
ATGAGAAAGCGCCACGCTTCCCGAAGGGAGAAAGGCGGACAGGTATCCGGTAAGCGGCAGGGTCGGAACA
GGAGAGCGCACGAGGGAGCTTCCAGGGGGAAACGCCTGGTATCTTTATAGTCCTGTCGGGTTTCGCCACC
TCTGACTTGAGCGTCGATTTTTGTGATGCTCGTCAGGGGGGCGGAGCCTATGGAAAAACGCCAGCAACGC
GGCCTTTTTACGGTTCCTGGCCTTTTGCTGGCCTTTTGCTCACATGTTCTTTCCTGCGTTATCCCCTGAT
TCTGTGGATAACCGTATTACCGCCTTTGAGTGAGCTGATACCGCTCGCCGCAGCCGAACGACCGAGCGCA
GCGAGTCAGTGAGCGAGGAAGCGGAAGAGCGCCCAATACGCAAACCGCCTCTCCCCGCGCGTTGGCCGAT
TCATTAATGCAGCTGGCACGACAGGTTTCCCGACTGGAAAGCGGGCAGTGAGCGCAACGCAATTAATGTG
AGTTAGCTCACTCATTAGGCACCCCAGGCTTTACACTTTATGCTTCCGGCTCGTATGTTGTGTGGAATTG
TGAGCGGATAACAATTTCACACAGGAAACAGCTATGACCATGATTACGCCAAGCGCGCAATTAACCCTCA
CTAAAGGGAACAAAAGCTGGAGCTGCAAGCTTAATGTAGTCTTATGCAATACTCTTGTAGTCTTGCAACA
TGGTAACGATGAGTTAGCAACATGCCTTACAAGGAGAGAAAAAGCACCGTGCATGCCGATTGGTGGAAGT
AAGGTGGTACGATCGTGCCTTATTAGGAAGGCAACAGACGGGTCTGACATGGATTGGACGAACCACTGAA
TTGCCGCATTGCAGAGATATTGTATTTAAGTGCCTAGCTCGATACATAAACGGGTCTCTCTGGTTAGACC
AGATCTGAGCCTGGGAGCTCTCTGGCTAACTAGGGAACCCACTGCTTAAGCCTCAATAAAGCTTGCCTTG
AGTGCTTCAAGTAGTGTGTGCCCGTCTGTTGTGTGACTCTGGTAACTAGAGATCCCTCAGACCCTTTTAG
TCAGTGTGGAAAATCTCTAGCAGTGGCGCCCGAACAGGGACTTGAAAGCGAAAGGGAAACCAGAGGAGCT
CTCTCGACGCAGGACTCGGCTTGCTGAAGCGCGCACGGCAAGAGGCGAGGGGCGGCGACTGGTGAGTACG
CCAAAAATTTTGACTAGCGGAGGCTAGAAGGAGAGAGATGGGTGCGAGAGCGTCAGTATTAAGCGGGGGA
GAATTAGATCGCGATGGGAAAAAATTCGGTTAAGGCCAGGGGGAAAGAAAAAATATAAATTAAAACATAT
AGTATGGGCAAGCAGGGAGCTAGAACGATTCGCAGTTAATCCTGGCCTGTTAGAAACATCAGAAGGCTGT
AGACAAATACTGGGACAGCTACAACCATCCCTTCAGACAGGATCAGAAGAACTTAGATCATTATATAATA
CAGTAGCAACCCTCTATTGTGTGCATCAAAGGATAGAGATAAAAGACACCAAGGAAGCTTTAGACAAGAT
AGAGGAAGAGCAAAACAAAAGTAAGACCACCGCACAGCAAGCGGCCGCTGATCTTCAGACCTGGAGGAGG
AGATATGAGGGACAATTGGAGAAGTGAATTATATAAATATAAAGTAGTAAAAATTGAACCATTAGGAGTA
GCACCCACCAAGGCAAAGAGAAGAGTGGTGCAGAGAGAAAAAAGAGCAGTGGGAATAGGAGCTTTGTTCC
TTGGGTTCTTGGGAGCAGCAGGAAGCACTATGGGCGCAGCGTCAATGACGCTGACGGTACAGGCCAGACA
ATTATTGTCTGGTATAGTGCAGCAGCAGAACAATTTGCTGAGGGCTATTGAGGCGCAACAGCATCTGTTG
CAACTCACAGTCTGGGGCATCAAGCAGCTCCAGGCAAGAATCCTGGCTGTGGAAAGATACCTAAAGGATC
AACAGCTCCTGGGGATTTGGGGTTGCTCTGGAAAACTCATTTGCACCACTGCTGTGCCTTGGAATGCTAG
TTGGAGTAATAAATCTCTGGAACAGATTTGGAATCACACGACCTGGATGGAGTGGGACAGAGAAATTAAC
AATTACACAAGCTTAATACACTCCTTAATTGAAGAATCGCAAAACCAGCAAGAAAAGAATGAACAAGAAT
TATTGGAATTAGATAAATGGGCAAGTTTGTGGAATTGGTTTAACATAACAAATTGGCTGTGGTATATAAA
ATTATTCATAATGATAGTAGGAGGCTTGGTAGGTTTAAGAATAGTTTTTGCTGTACTTTCTATAGTGAAT
AGAGTTAGGCAGGGATATTCACCATTATCGTTTCAGACCCACCTCCCAACCCCGAGGGGACCCAGAGAGG
GCCTATTTCCCATGATTCCTTCATATTTGCATATACGATACAAGGCTGTTAGAGAGATAATTAGAATTAA
TTTGACTGTAAACACAAAGATATTAGTACAAAATACGTGACGTAGAAAGTAATAATTTCTTGGGTAGTTT
GCAGTTTTAAAATTATGTTTTAAAATGGACTATCATATGCTTACCGTAACTTGAAAGTATTTCGATTTCT
TGGCTTTATATATCTTGTGGAAAGGACGAAACACCGGGTGTACGTGAACGGAGAGTGTTTTAGAGCTAGA
AATAGCAAGTTAAAATAAGGCTAGTCCGTTATCAACTTGAAAAAGTGGCACCGAGTCGGTGCTTTTTTAA
GCTTGGCGTAACTAGATCTTGAGACAAATGGCAGTATTCATCCACAATTTTAAAAGAAAAGGGGGGATTG
GGGGGTACAGTGCAGGGGAAAGAATAGTAGACATAATAGCAACAGACATACAAACTAAAGAATTACAAAA
ACAAATTACAAAAATTCAAAATTTTCGGGTTTATTACAGGGACAGCAGAGATCCACTTTGGCGCCGGCTC
GAGGGGG
Features (pLannotate 1.2.2; 29 found; start..end, strand, type, name):
     14..80      +  CDS            small t antigen (fragment): SV40 (simian virus 40) small t antigen
    106..317     +  promoter       EF-1α core promoter: core promoter for human elongation factor EF-1α
    318..1256    +  intron         EF-1α intron A: intron upstream of the start codon of human EF-1α
   1278..1877    +  CDS            PuroR (fragment): puromycin N-acetyltransferase; pac from Streptomyces; confers resistance to puromycin
   1893..2481    +  misc_feature   WPRE: woodchuck hepatitis virus posttranscriptional regulatory element
   2532..2551    +  misc_feature   cPPT/CTS (fragment): central polypurine tract and central termination sequence of HIV-1
   2553..2786    +  LTR            3' LTR (ΔU3): self-inactivating 3' long terminal repeat (LTR) from HIV-1
   2864..2985    +  polyA_signal   SV40 poly(A) signal: SV40 polyadenylation signal
   3025..3160    +  rep_origin     SV40 ori: SV40 origin of replication
   3181..3199    -  promoter       T7 promoter: promoter for bacteriophage T7 RNA polymerase
   3207..3362    +  CDS            lacZα (fragment): LacZα fragment of β-galactosidase; lacZ fragment
   3367..3795    +  rep_origin     f1 ori (sequence partly withheld): f1 bacteriophage origin of replication; arrow indicates direction of (+) strand synthesis
   3848..3952    +  promoter       AmpR promoter: bla
   3953..4813    +  CDS            AmpR: β-lactamase; bla; confers resistance to ampicillin, carbenicillin, and related antibiotics
   4984..5572    +  rep_origin     ori: high-copy-number ColE1/pMB1/pBR322/pUC origin of replication
   5755..5847    +  CDS            lacI (fragment): lac repressor; lacI; The lac repressor binds to the lac operator to inhibit transcription in E. coli. This inhibition can be relieved by adding lactose or isopropyl-β-D-thiogalactopyranoside (IPTG).
   5860..5881    +  protein_bind   CAP binding site: CAP binding activates transcription in the presence of cAMP. E. coli catabolite activator protein
   5896..5926    +  promoter       lac promoter: promoter for the E. coli lac operon
   5934..5950    +  protein_bind   lac operator: The lac repressor binds to the lac operator to inhibit transcription in E. coli. This inhibition can be relieved by adding lactose or isopropyl-β-D-thiogalactopyranoside (IPTG). lac repressor encoded by lacI
   5995..6013    +  promoter       T3 promoter: promoter for bacteriophage T3 RNA polymerase
   6041..6267    +  promoter       RSV promoter: Rous sarcoma virus enhancer/promoter
   6268..6448    +  LTR            5' LTR (truncated): truncated 5' long terminal repeat (LTR) from HIV-1
   6495..6620    +  misc_feature   HIV-1 Ψ: packaging signal of human immunodeficiency virus type 1
   6604..6967    +  CDS            HIV-1 gag (fragment): gag protein from human immunodeficiency virus 1; gag
   7113..7346    +  misc_feature   RRE: The Rev response element (RRE) of HIV-1 allows for Rev-dependent mRNA export from the nucleus to the cytoplasm.
   7723..7749    +  CDS            Rev (fragment): human immunodeficiency virus 1 (HIV-1) Rev protein; rev; enhances nuclear export of unspliced and incompletely spliced viral mRNAs
   7753..7993    +  promoter       U6 promoter: RNA polymerase III promoter for human U6 snRNA
   8023..8098    +  misc_RNA       gRNA scaffold: guide RNA scaffold for the Streptococcus pyogenes CRISPR/Cas9 system
   8154..8271    +  misc_feature   cPPT/CTS: central polypurine tract and central termination sequence of HIV-1
