[The description below was written by a language model from this plasmid's Addgene catalogue record and pLannotate feature annotations shown in this document.]
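Description:
PRKAR1B gRNA (BRDN0001146606) is a third-generation lentiviral CRISPR guide plasmid built on the lentiGuide-Puro backbone and designed to target human PRKAR1B, the gene for a regulatory subunit of cAMP-dependent protein kinase. It is propagated in E. coli as a high-copy plasmid through a ColE1/pUC-type origin with ampicillin selection from the bla gene. The backbone also retains an f1 origin, an SV40 origin and poly(A) signal, lac regulatory remnants and T7/T3 promoters.

The lentiviral transfer cassette starts with an RSV promoter fused to a truncated HIV-1 5' LTR, which makes genomic RNA production in packaging cells Tat-independent. This is followed by the Ψ packaging signal with a partial gag sequence, the Rev response element for nuclear export, and a cPPT/CTS element that aids nuclear import. It ends in a U3-deleted, self-inactivating 3' LTR.

Within this unit, a human U6 RNA polymerase III promoter drives the PRKAR1B-specific spacer joined to the Streptococcus pyogenes Cas9 guide RNA scaffold. A separate EF-1α core promoter with its intron A expresses puromycin N-acetyltransferase, with a WPRE downstream to enhance transcript expression. Transduced mammalian cells can therefore be selected with puromycin.

The guide was designed against several PRKAR1B reference transcripts. The plasmid does not encode Cas9, so it must be paired with a separate Cas9 vector or used in cells that already express Cas9. It belongs to a human kinome guide collection generated with optimized sgRNA design rules and is suited to knockout of PRKAR1B in human cells.
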