Addgene plasmid #76838: PRKAR1B gRNA (BRDN0001146606)
Purpose: 3rd generation lentiviral gRNA plasmid targeting human PRKAR1B
Depositing lab: John Doench & David Root. Depositing organization: Broad Institute. Publication: Optimized sgRNA design to maximize activity and minimize off-target effects of CRISPR-Cas9. Doench JG, Fusi N, Sullender M, Hegde M, Vaimberg EW, Donovan KF, Smith I, Tothova Z, Wilen C, Orchard R, Virgin HW, Listgarten J, Root DE. Nat Biotechnol. 2016 Jan 18. doi: 10.1038/nbt.3437. PubMed 26780180.
Backbone
  Vector backbone: lentiGuide-Puro
  Backbone manufacturer: Zhang Lab (Addgene plasmid # 52963)
  Vector type: Mammalian Expression, Lentiviral, CRISPR
  Selectable markers: Puromycin
Growth in bacteria
  Bacterial resistance: Ampicillin, 100 μg/mL
  Growth temperature: 37°C
  Growth strain: DH5alpha
  Copy number: High Copy
Gene/Insert
  Gene/Insert name: PRKAR1B (alt name: NM_001164758.1)
  gRNA/shRNA sequence: GGTGTACGTGAACGGAGAGT
  Species: H. sapiens (human)
  Entrez Gene: PRKAR1B (a.k.a. MASNS, PRKAR1)
  Promoter: hU6
  Cloning method: Unknown
  Sequencing primers: 5′ U6-F; 3′ pS2-R
Terms and licenses: Academic/Nonprofit Terms; Industry Terms: Not Available to Industry
Depositor comments: The gRNA was designed to target the following Genbank reference sequence(s): NM_001164758.1,NM_001164759.1,NM_001164760.1,NM_001164761.1,NM_001164762.1,NM_002735.2. Note that this plasmid does NOT contain Cas9. It should be used in conjunction with lentiCas9-Blast (Addgene #52962) or otherwise with cell lines already expressing Cas9. Browse the full kinome gRNA library at http://www.addgene.org/pooled-library/broadgpp-human-kinome/ or visit http://www.broadinstitute.org/rnai/public/ for detailed protocols and information.
How to cite: PRKAR1B gRNA (BRDN0001146606) was a gift from John Doench & David Root (Addgene plasmid # 76838 ; http://n2t.net/addgene:76838 ; RRID:Addgene_76838)
