>Addgene plasmid #76838 | PRKAR1B gRNA (BRDN0001146606) | depositor partial sequence | sequence record 144298 | Target Sequence
GGTGTACGTGAACGGAGAGT
