>Addgene plasmid #76838 | PRKAR1B gRNA (BRDN0001146606) | addgene partial sequence | sequence record 186603 | hU6-F
ACGTAGAAAGTAATAATTTCTTGGGTAGTTTGCAGCTTTTAAAATTATGTTTTAAAATGGACTATCATAT
GCTTACCGTAACTTGAAAGTATTTCGATTTCTTGGCTTTATATATCTTGTGGAAAGGACGAAACACCGGG
TGTACGTGAACGGAGAGTGTTTTAGAGCTAGAAATAGCAAGTTAAAATAAGGCTAGTCCGTTATCAACTT
GAAAAAGTGGCACCGAGTCGGTGCTTTTTTAAGCTTGGCGTAACTAGATCTTGAGACAAATGGCAGTATT
CATCCACAATTTTAAAAGAAAAGGGGGGATTGGGGGGTACAGTGCAGGGGAAAGAATAGTAGACATAATA
GCAACAGACATACAAACTAAAGAATTACAAAAACAAATTACAAAAATTCAAAATTTTCGGGTTTATTACA
GGGACAGCAGAGATCCACTTTGGCGCCGGCTCGAGGGGGCCCGGGTGCAAAGATGGATAAAGTTTTAAAC
AGAGAGGAATCTTTGCAGCTAATGGACCTTCTAGGTCTTGAAAGGAGTGGGAATTGGCTCCGGTGCCCGT
CAGTGGGCAG
